>Addgene plasmid #30113 | pGEX-KG-WASP-GBD | addgene full sequence | sequence record 359588 | Addgene NGS Result
GGATAACCGTATTACCGCCTTTGAGTGAGCTGATACCGCTCGCCGCAGCCGAACGACCGAGCGCAGCGAG
TCAGTGAGCGAGGAAGCGGAAGAGCGCCTGATGCGGTATTTTCTCCTTACGCATCTGTGCGGTATTTCAC
ACCGCATAAATTCCGACACCATCGAATGGCGCAAAACCTTTCGCGGTATGGCATGATAGCGCCCGGAAGA
GAGTCAATTCAGGGTGGTGAATGTGAAACCAGTAACGTTATACGATGTCGCAGAGTATGCCGGTGTCTCT
TATCAGACCGTTTCCCGCGTGGTGAACCAGGCCAGCCACGTTTCTGCGAAAACGCGGGAAAAAGTGGAAG
CGGCGATGGCGGAGCTGAATTACATTCCCAACCGCGTGGCACAACAACTGGCGGGCAAACAGTCGTTGCT
GATTGGCGTTGCCACCTCCAGTCTGGCCCTGCACGCGCCGTCGCAAATTGTCGCGGCGATTAAATCTCGC
GCCGATCAACTGGGTGCCAGCGTGGTGGTGTCGATGGTAGAACGAAGCGGCGTCGAAGCCTGTAAAGCGG
CGGTGCACAATCTTCTCGCGCAACGCGTCAGTGGGCTGATCATTAACTATCCGCTGGATGACCAGGATGC
CATTGCTGTGGAAGCTGCCTGCACTAATGTTCCGGCGTTATTTCTTGATGTCTCTGACCAGACACCCATC
AACAGTATTATTTTCTCCCATGAAGACGGTACGCGACTGGGCGTGGAGCATCTGGTCGCATTGGGTCACC
AGCAAATCGCGCTGTTAGCGGGCCCATTAAGTTCTGTCTCGGCGCGTCTGCGTCTGGCTGGCTGGCATAA
ATATCTCACTCGCAATCAAATTCAGCCGATAGCGGAACGGGAAGGCGACTGGAGTGCCATGTCCGGTTTT
CAACAAACCATGCAAATGCTGAATGAGGGCATCGTTCCCACTGCGATGCTGGTTGCCAACGATCAGATGG
CGCTGGGCGCAATGCGCGCCATTACCGAGTCCGGGCTGCGCGTTGGTGCGGATATCTCGGTAGTGGGATA
CGACGATACCGAAGACAGCTCATGTTATATCCCGCCGTTAACCACCATCAAACAGGATTTTCGCCTGCTG
GGGCAAACCAGCGTGGACCGCTTGCTGCAACTCTCTCAGGGCCAGGCGGTGAAGGGCAATCAGCTGTTGC
CCGTCTCACTGGTGAAAAGAAAAACCACCCTGGCGCCCAATACGCAAACCGCCTCTCCCCGCGCGTTGGC
CGATTCATTAATGCAGCTGGCACGACAGGTTTCCCGACTGGAAAGCGGGCAGTGAGCGCAACGCAATTAA
TGTAAGTTAGCTCACTCATTAGGCACCCCAGGCTTTACACTTTATGCTTCCGGCTCGTATGTTGTGTGGA
ATTGTGAGCGGATAACAATTTCACACAGGAAACAGCTATGACCATGATTACGGATTCACTGGCCGTCGTT
TTACAACGTCGTGACTGGGAAAACCCTGGCGTTACCCAACTTAATCGCCTTGCAGCACATCCCCCTTTCG
CCAGCTGGCGTAATAGCGAAGAGGCCCGCACCGATCGCCCTTCCCAACAGTTGCGCAGCCTGAATGGCGA
ATGGCGCTTTGCCTGGTTTCCGGCACCAGAAGCGGTGCCGGAAAGCTGGCTGGAGTGCGATCTTCCTGAG
GCCGATACTGTCGTCGTCCCCTCAAACTGGCAGATGCACGGTTACGATGCGCCCATCTACACCAACGTGA
CCTATCCCATTACGGTCAATCCGCCGTTTGTTCCCACGGAGAATCCGACGGGTTGTTACTCGCTCACATT
TAATGTTGATGAAAGCTGGCTACAGGAAGGCCAGACGCGAATTATTTTTGATGGCGTTGGAATTAGCTTA
TCGACTGCACGGTGCACCAATGCTTCTGGCGTCAGGCAGCCATCGGAAGCTGTGGTATGGCTGTGCAGGT
CGTAAATCACTGCATAATTCGTGTCGCTCAAGGCGCACTCCCGTTCTGGATAATGTTTTTTGCGCCGACA
TCATAACGGTTCTGGCAAATATTCTGAAATGAGCTGTTGACAATTAATCATCGGCTCGTATAATGTGTGG
AATTGTGAGCGGATAACAATTTCACACAGGAAACAGTATTCATGTCCCCTATACTAGGTTATTGGAAAAT
TAAGGGCCTTGTGCAACCCACTCGACTTCTTTTGGAATATCTTGAAGAAAAATATGAAGAGCATTTGTAT
GAGCGCGATGAAGGTGATAAATGGCGAAACAAAAAGTTTGAATTGGGTTTGGAGTTTCCCAATCTTCCTT
ATTATATTGATGGTGATGTTAAATTAACACAGTCTATGGCCATCATACGTTATATAGCTGACAAGCACAA
CATGTTGGGTGGTTGTCCAAAAGAGCGTGCAGAGATTTCAATGCTTGAAGGAGCGGTTTTGGATATTAGA
TACGGTGTTTCGAGAATTGCATATAGTAAAGACTTTGAAACTCTCAAAGTTGATTTTCTTAGCAAGCTAC
CTGAAATGCTGAAAATGTTCGAAGATCGTTTATGTCATAAAACATATTTAAATGGTGATCATGTAACCCA
TCCTGACTTCATGTTGTATGACGCTCTTGATGTTGTTTTATACATGGACCCAATGTGCCTGGATGCGTTC
CCAAAATTAGTTTGTTTTAAAAAACGTATTGAAGCTATCCCACAAATTGATAAGTACTTGAAATCCAGCA
AGTATATAGCATGGCCTTTGCAGGGCTGGCAAGCCACGTTTGGTGGTGGCGACCATCCTCCAAAATCGGA
TCTGGTTCCGCGTGGATCCTCAGGGAAGAAGAAGATCAGCAAAGCTGATATTGGTGCACCCAGTGGATTC
AAGCATGTCAGCCACGTGGGGTGGGACCCCCAGAATGGATTTGACGTGAACAACCTCGACCCAGATCTGC
GGAGTCTGTTCTCCAGGGCAGGAATCAGCGAGGCCCAGCTCACCGACGCCGAGACCTCTAAACTTATCTA
CGACTTCATTGAGGACCAGGGTTAAGAATTCTAGACTCCATGGGTCGACTCGAGCTCAAGCTTAATTCAT
CGTGACTGACTGACGATCTGCCTCGCGCGTTTCGGTGATGACGGTGAAAACCTCTGACACATGCAGCTCC
CGGAGACGGTCACAGCTTGTCTGTAAGCGGATGCCGGGAGCAGACAAGCCCGTCAGGGCGCGTCAGCGGG
TGTTGGCGGGTGTCGGGGCGCAGCCATGACCCAGTCACGTAGCGATAGCGGAGTGTATAATTCTTGAAGA
CGAAAGGGCCTCGTGATACGCCTATTTTTATAGGTTAATGTCATGATAATAATGGTTTCTTAGACGTCAG
GTGGCACTTTTCGGGGAAATGTGCGCGGAACCCCTATTTGTTTATTTTTCTAAATACATTCAAATATGTA
TCCGCTCATGAGACAATAACCCTGATAAATGCTTCAATAATATTGAAAAAGGAAGAGTATGAGTATTCAA
CATTTCCGTGTCGCCCTTATTCCCTTTTTTGCGGCATTTTGCCTTCCTGTTTTTGCTCACCCAGAAACGC
TGGTGAAAGTAAAAGATGCTGAAGATCAGTTGGGTGCACGAGTGGGTTACATCGAACTGGATCTCAACAG
CGGTAAGATCCTTGAGAGTTTTCGCCCCGAAGAACGTTTTCCAATGATGAGCACTTTTAAAGTTCTGCTA
TGTGGCGCGGTATTATCCCGTGTTGACGCCGGGCAAGAGCAACTCGGTCGCCGCATACACTATTCTCAGA
ATGACTTGGTTGAGTACTCACCAGTCACAGAAAAGCATCTTACGGATGGCATGACAGTAAGAGAATTATG
CAGTGCTGCCATAACCATGAGTGATAACACTGCGGCCAACTTACTTCTGACAACGATCGGAGGACCGAAG
GAGCTAACCGCTTTTTTGCACAACATGGGGGATCATGTAACTCGCCTTGATCGTTGGGAACCGGAGCTGA
ATGAAGCCATACCAAACGACGAGCGTGACACCACGATGCCTGCAGCAATGGCAACAACGTTGCGCAAACT
ATTAACTGGCGAACTACTTACTCTAGCTTCCCGGCAACAATTAATAGACTGGATGGAGGCGGATAAAGTT
GCAGGACCACTTCTGCGCTCGGCCCTTCCGGCTGGCTGGTTTATTGCTGATAAATCTGGAGCCGGTGAGC
GTGGGTCTCGCGGTATCATTGCAGCACTGGGGCCAGATGGTAAGCCCTCCCGTATCGTAGTTATCTACAC
GACGGGGAGTCAGGCAACTATGGATGAACGAAATAGACAGATCGCTGAGATAGGTGCCTCACTGATTAAG
CATTGGTAACTGTCAGACCAAGTTTACTCATATATACTTTAGATTGATTTAAAACTTCATTTTTAATTTA
AAAGGATCTAGGTGAAGATCCTTTTTGATAATCTCATGACCAAAATCCCTTAACGTGAGTTTTCGTTCCA
CTGAGCGTCAGACCCCGTAGAAAAGATCAAAGGATCTTCTTGAGATCCTTTTTTTCTGCGCGTAATCTGC
TGCTTGCAAACAAAAAAACCACCGCTACCAGCGGTGGTTTGTTTGCCGGATCAAGAGCTACCAACTCTTT
TTCCGAAGGTAACTGGCTTCAGCAGAGCGCAGATACCAAATACTGTCCTTCTAGTGTAGCCGTAGTTAGG
CCACCACTTCAAGAACTCTGTAGCACCGCCTACATACCTCGCTCTGCTAATCCTGTTACCAGTGGCTGCT
GCCAGTGGCGATAAGTCGTGTCTTACCGGGTTGGACTCAAGACGATAGTTACCGGATAAGGCGCAGCGGT
CGGGCTGAACGGGGGGTTCGTGCACACAGCCCAGCTTGGAGCGAACGACCTACACCGAACTGAGATACCT
ACAGCGTGAGCTATGAGAAAGCGCCACGCTTCCCGAAGGGAGAAAGGCGGACAGGTATCCGGTAAGCGGC
AGGGTCGGAACAGGAGAGCGCACGAGGGAGCTTCCAGGGGGAAACGCCTGGTATCTTTATAGTCCTGTCG
GGTTTCGCCACCTCTGACTTGAGCGTCGATTTTTGTGATGCTCGTCAGGGGGGCGGAGCCTATGGAAAAA
CGCCAGCAACGCGGCCTTTTTACGGTTCCTGGCCTTTTGCTGGCCTTTTGCTCACATGTTCTTTCCTGCG
TTATCCCCTGATTCTGT
Features (pLannotate 1.2.2; 18 found; start..end, strand, type, name):
      1..92      +  rep_origin     RSF ori (fragment): Plasmids containing the RSF 1030 origin of replication can be propagated in E. coli cells that contain additional plasmids with compatible origins.
     97..148     -  misc_feature   bom (fragment): basis of mobility region from pBR322
    155..232     +  promoter       lacI promoter: lacI
    233..1315    +  CDS            lacI: lac repressor; lacI; The lac repressor binds to the lac operator to inhibit transcription in E. coli. This inhibition can be relieved by adding lactose or isopropyl-β-D-thiogalactopyranoside (IPTG).
   1328..1349    +  protein_bind   CAP binding site: CAP binding activates transcription in the presence of cAMP. E. coli catabolite activator protein
   1364..1394    +  promoter       lac promoter: promoter for the E. coli lac operon
   1402..1418    +  protein_bind   lac operator: The lac repressor binds to the lac operator to inhibit transcription in E. coli. This inhibition can be relieved by adding lactose or isopropyl-β-D-thiogalactopyranoside (IPTG). lac repressor encoded by lacI
   1438..1611    +  CDS            lacZα: LacZα fragment of β-galactosidase; lacZ fragment
   1875..1991    -  CDS            yciV (fragment): RNAAM_ECOLI - Also known as trpH From Escherichia coli (strain K12).
   2067..2095    +  promoter       tac promoter: strong E. coli promoter; hybrid between the trp and lac UV5 promoters
   2103..2119    +  protein_bind   lac operator: The lac repressor binds to the lac operator to inhibit transcription in E. coli. This inhibition can be relieved by adding lactose or isopropyl-β-D-thiogalactopyranoside (IPTG). lac repressor encoded by lacI
   2142..2795    +  CDS            GST26_SCHJA: Experimental evidence at protein level: Swiss-Prot protein existence level 1. GST isoenzymes appear to play a central role in the parasite detoxification system. Other functions are also suspected including a role in increasing the solubility of haematin in the parasite gut. From Schistosoma japonicum (Blood fluke).
   2820..3032    +  CDS            Was (fragment): WASP_MOUSE - Also known as Wasp. Experimental evidence at protein level: Swiss-Prot protein existence level 1. Effector protein for Rho-type GTPases that regulates actin filament reorganization via its interaction with the Arp2/3 complex. Important for efficient actin polymerization. Possible regulator of lymphocyte and platelet function. Mediates actin filament reorganization and the formation of actin pedestals upon infection by pathogenic bacteria. In addition to its role in the cytoplasmic cytoskeleton, also promotes actin polymerization in the nucleus, thereby regulating gene transcriptio
   3098..3137    +  CDS            rop (fragment): Rop protein, which maintains plasmids at low copy number; rop
   3239..3279    +  misc_feature   bom (fragment): basis of mobility region from pBR322
   3384..3488    +  promoter       AmpR promoter: bla
   3489..4349    +  CDS            AmpR: β-lactamase; bla; confers resistance to ampicillin, carbenicillin, and related antibiotics
   4520..5108    +  rep_origin     ori: high-copy-number ColE1/pMB1/pBR322/pUC origin of replication
