[The description below was written by a language model from this plasmid's Addgene catalogue record and pLannotate feature annotations shown in this document.]
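Description:
pGEX-KG-WASP-GBD is a bacterial expression plasmid built on the pGEX-KG backbone for producing a GST fusion of the GTPase-binding domain of human WASP (Wiskott-Aldrich syndrome protein, gene WAS) in E. coli. It replicates from a high-copy ColE1/pMB1-type origin and is selected with ampicillin through the β-lactamase (AmpR) gene and its own promoter. The sequenced plasmid is about 5.2 kb, consistent with the stated backbone carrying a roughly 240 bp insert introduced by restriction cloning.

Expression is driven by the strong hybrid tac promoter followed by a lac operator, and the plasmid carries its own lacI gene, so transcription is held off by lac repressor until relieved with IPTG. Downstream lies the Schistosoma japonicum glutathione S-transferase coding sequence, fused at its C-terminus to the WASP fragment. According to the record this fragment covers residues 228–298, the Cdc42-interacting region. The automated annotation labels this segment by similarity to the mouse Was protein, but the catalogue entry gives the species as human, and the match most likely reflects conservation between the orthologues. Other annotated pieces, including a lac promoter/lacZα segment and short fragments of bom, rop, yciV and an RSF-type origin, appear to be backbone remnants rather than functional parts of the design.

The GST tag allows the fusion to be captured on glutathione resin. Because the WASP GBD interacts with Cdc42, and such effector domains generally bind the active GTP-loaded form, the immobilised protein is suited to pull-down assays of activated Cdc42 in cell lysates. This fits the associated study on Cdc42 activation by E-cadherin-mediated cell-cell attachment.
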