Addgene plasmid #30113: pGEX-KG-WASP-GBD
Depositing lab: David Sacks. Depositing organization: Brigham and Women's Hospital. Publication: E-cadherin-mediated cell-cell attachment activates Cdc42. Kim SH, Li Z, Sacks DB. J Biol Chem. 2000 Nov 24. 275(47):36999-7005. 10.1074/jbc.M003430200 PubMed 10950951.
Backbone
  Vector backbone: pGEX-KG
  Backbone manufacturer: ATCC
  Backbone size w/o insert (bp): 5006
  Vector type: Bacterial Expression
Growth in bacteria
  Bacterial resistance: Ampicillin, 100 μg/mL
  Growth temperature: 37°C
  Growth strain: DH5alpha
  Copy number: High Copy
Gene/Insert
  Gene/Insert name: WASP-GBD (alt name: WASP)
  Species: H. sapiens (human)
  Insert size (bp): 240
  Mutation: Contains the Cdc42-interacting domain of WASP (aaresidues 228-298), called WASP-GBD (for GTPase-binding domain)
  Entrez Gene: WAS (a.k.a. IMD2, SCNX, THC, THC1, WASP, WASPA)
  Tag / fusion protein: GST (N terminal on backbone)
  Cloning method: Restriction Enzyme
  Sequencing primers: 5′ pGEX5'
Terms and licenses: Academic/Nonprofit Terms; Industry Terms: Not Available to Industry
How to cite: pGEX-KG-WASP-GBD was a gift from David Sacks (Addgene plasmid # 30113 ; http://n2t.net/addgene:30113 ; RRID:Addgene_30113)
