>Addgene plasmid #30113 | pGEX-KG-WASP-GBD | addgene partial sequence | sequence record 35932 | pGEX5
AATCGGATCTGGTTCCGCGTGGATCCTCAGGGAAGAAGAAGATCAGCAAAGCTGATATTGGTGCACCCAG
TGGATTCAAGCATGTCAGCCACGTGGGGTGGGACCCCCAGAATGGATTTGACGTGAACAACCTCGACCCA
GATCTGCGGAGTCTGTTCTCCAGGGCAGGAATCAGCGAGGCCCAGCTCACCGACGCCGAGACCTCTAAAC
TTATCTACGACTTCATTGAGGACCAGGGTTAAGAATTCTAGACTCCATGGGTCGACTCGAGCTCAAGCTT
AATTCATCGTGACTGACTGACGATCTGCCTCGCGCGTTTCGGTGATGACGGTGAAAACCTCTGACACATG
CAGCTCCCGGAGACGGTCACAGCTTGTCTGTAAGCGGATGCCGGGAGCAGACAAGCCCGTCAGGGCGCGT
CAGCGGGTGTTGGCGGGTGTCGGGGCGCAGCCATGACCCAGTCACGTAGCGATAGCGGAGTGTATAATTC
TTGAAGACGAAAGGGCCTCGTGATACGCCTATTTTTATAGGTTAATGTCATGATAATAATGGTTTCTTAG
ACGTCAGGTGGCACTTTTCGGGGAAATGTGCGCGGAACCC
