>Addgene plasmid #30113 | pGEX-KG-WASP-GBD | addgene partial sequence | sequence record 37537 | pGEX-3 5'-CCGGGAGCTGCATGTGTCAGAGG-3'
GCAGATCGTCAGTCAGTCACGATGAATTAAGCTTGAGCTCGAGTCGACCCATGGAGTCTAGAATTCTTAA
CCCTGGTCCTCAATGAAGTCGTAGATAAGTTTAGAGGTCTCGGCGTCGGTGAGCTGGGCCTCGCTGATTC
CTGCCCTGGAGAACAGACTCCGCAGATCTGGGTCGAGGTTGTTCACGTCAAATCCATTCTGGGGGTCCCA
CCCCACGTGGCTGACATGCTTGAATCCACTGGGTGCACCAATATCAGCTTTGCTGATCTTCTTCTTCCCT
GAGGATCCACGCGGAACCAGATCCGATTTTGGAGGATGGTCGCCACCACCAAACGTGGCTTGCCAGCCCT
GCAAAGGCCATGCTATATACTTGCTGGATTTCAAGTACTTATCAATTTGTGGGATAGCTTCAATACGTTT
TTTAAAACAAACTAATTTTGGGAACGCATCCAGGCACATTGGGTCCATGTATAAAACAACATCAAGAGCG
TCATACAACATGAAGTCAGGATGGGTTACATGATCACCATTTAAATATGTTTTATGACATAAACGATCTT
CGAACATTTTCAGCATTTCAGGTAGCTTGCTAAGAAAATCAACTTTGAGAGTTTCAAAGTCTTTACTATA
TGCAATTCTCGAAACACCGTATCTAATATCCAAAACCGCTCCTTCAAGCATTGAAATCTCTGCACGCTCT
TTTGGACAACCACCCAACATGTTGTGCTTGTCAGCTATATAACGTATGATGGCCATAGACTGTGTTAATT
TAACATCACCATCAATATAATAAGGAAGATTGGGAAACTCCAAACCCAATTCAAACTTTTTGTTTCGCCA
TTTATCACCTTCATCGCGCTCATACAAATGCTCTTCATATTTTTCTTCAAGATATTCCA
